>Addgene plasmid #219658 | pSEED | addgene full sequence | sequence record 452264 | Addgene NGS Result
GAGATACCTACAGCGTGAGCTATGAGAAAGCGCCACGCTTCCCGAAGGGAGAAAGGCGGACAGGTATCCG
GTAAGCGGCAGGGTCGGAACAGGAGAGCGCACGAGGGAGCTTCCAGGGGGAAACGCCTGGTATCTTTATA
GTCCTGTCGGGTTTCGCCACCTCTGACTTGAGCGTCGATTTTTGTGATGCTCGTCAGGGGGGCGGAGCCT
ATGGAAAAACGCCAGCAACGCGGCCTTTTTACGGTTCCTGGCCTTTTGCTGGCCTTTTGCTCACATGTTC
TTTCCTGCGTTATCCCCTGATTCTGTGGATAACCGTATTACCGCCTTTGAGTGAGCTGATACCGCTCGCC
GCAGCCGAACGACCGAGCGCAGCGAGTCAGTGAGCGAGGAAGCGGAACAGCGCCCAATACGCAAACCGCC
TCTCCCCGCGCGTTGGCCGATTCATTAATGCAGCTGGCACGACAGGTTTCCCGACTGGAAAGCGGGCAGT
GAGCGCAACGCAATTAATGTGAGTTAGCTCACTCATTAGGCACCCCAGGCTTTACACTTTATGCTTCCGG
CTCGTATGTTGTGTGGAATTGTGAGCGGATAACAATTTCACACAGGAAACAGCTATGACCATGCTCGAGC
CAAGCTCGGCGCGCCCGTCTCGCCGGAACCGAGACCGGTCTCTACTAGTCCGCTGGTACTGTATGGATGT
ACGTCGACGTACATCCATACAGTACCAGCGGGTACATCCATACAGTACCAGCGGTAAGATACATTGATGA
GTTTGGACAAACCACAACTAGAATGCAGTGAAAAAAATGCTTTATTTGTGAAATTTGTGATGCTATTGCT
TTATTTGTAACCATTATAAGCTGCAATAAACAAGTTAACAACAACAATTGCATTCATTTTATGTTTCAGG
TTCAGGGGGAGGTGTGGGAGGTTTTTTAAAGCAAGTAAAACCTCTACAAATGTGGTATGGCTGATTATGA
TCTAGAGTCGCGGCCGCTACAGGAACAGGTGGTGGCGGCCCTCGGCGCGCTCGTACTGCTCCACGATGGT
GTAGTCCTCGTTGTGGGAGGTGATGTCCAGCTTGGAGTCCACGTAGTAGTAGCCGGGCAGCTGCACGGGC
TTCTTGGCCATGTAGATGGACTTGAACTCCACCAGGTAGTGGCCGCCGTCCTTCAGCTTCAGGGCCTTGT
GGATCTCGCCCTTCAGCACGCCGTCGCGGGGGTACAGGCGCTCGGTGGACGCCTCCCAGCCCATAGTCTT
CTTCTGCATTACGGGGCCGTCGGAGGGGAAGTTCACGCCGATGAACTTCACCTTGTAGATGAAGGAGCCG
TCCTGGAGGGAGGAGTCCTGGGTCACGGTCACCACGCCGCCGTCCTCGAAGTTCATCACGCGCTCCCACT
TGAAGCCCTCGGGGAAGGACAGCTTCTTGTAGTCGGGGATGTCGGCGGGGTGCTTCACGTACACCTTGGA
GCCGTACTGGAACTGGGGGGACAGGATGTCCCAGGCGAAGGGCAGGGGGCCGCCCTTGGTCACCTTCAGC
TTGGCGGTCTGGGTGCCCTCGTAGGGGCGGCCCTCGCCCTCGCCCTCGATCTCGAACTCGTGGCCGTTCA
CGGAGCCCTCCATGCGCACCTTGAAGCGCATGAACTCCTTGATGACGTCCTCGGAGGAGGCCATGGTGGC
GACCGGCTTCGAGCCGATTGTTTAGCTTGTTCAGCTGCGCTTGTTTATTTGCTTAGCTTTCGCTTAGCGA
CGTGTTCACTTTGCTTGTTTGAATTGAATTGTCGCTCCGTAGACGAAGCGCCTCTATTTATACTCCGGCG
GTCGAGGGTTCGAAATCGATAAGCTTGGATCCTAATTGAATTAGCTCTAATTGAATTAGTCTCTAATTGA
ATTAGATCCCCGCGTTGTTATGATCGTACTACCCGCGTTGTTATGATCGTACTACGCTAGCGTAGTACGA
TCATAACAACGCGGCTACCTAGGGTAGAGACCGGTCTCAGAGCCGAGACGACGCGTCAATTCACTGGCCG
TCGTTTTACAACGTCGTGACTGGGAAAACCCTGGCGTTACCCAACTTAATCGCCTTGCAGCACATCCCCC
TTTCGCCAGCTGGCGTAATAGCGAAGAGGCCCGCACCGATCGCCCTTCCCAACAGTTGCGCAGCCTGAAT
GGCGAATGGCGCCTGATGCGGTATTTTCTCCTTACGCATCTGTGCGGTATTTCACACCGCATATGGTGCA
CTCTCAGTACAATCTGCTCTGATGCCGCATAGTTAAGCCAGCCCCGACACCCGCCAACACCCGCTGACGC
GCCCTGACGGGCTTGTCTGCTCCCGGCATCCGCTTACAGACAAGCTGTGACAGTCTCCGGGAGCTGCATG
TGTCAGAGGTTTTCACCGTCATCACCGAAACGCGCGAGACAAAAGGGCCTCGTGATACGCCTATTTTTAT
AGGTTAATGTCATGATAATAATGGTTTCTTAGACGTCAGGTGGCACTTTTCGGGGAAATGTGCGCGGAAC
CCCTATTTGTTTATTTTTCTAAATACATTCAAATATGTATCCGCTCATGAGACAATAACCCTGATAAATG
CTTCAATAATATTGAAAAAGGAAGAGTATGAGCCATATTCAACGGGAAACGTCTTGCTCTAGGCCGCGAT
TAAATTCCAACATGGATGCTGATTTATATGGGTATAAATGGGCTCGCGATAATGTCGGGCAATCAGGTGC
GACAATCTATCGATTGTATGGGAAGCCCGATGCGCCAGAGTTGTTTCTGAAACATGGCAAAGGTAGCGTT
GCCAATGATGTTACAGATGAGATGGTCAGACTAAACTGGCTGACGGAATTTATGCCTCTTCCGACCATCA
AGCATTTTATCCGTACTCCTGATGATGCATGGTTACTCACCACTGCGATCCCTGGGAAAACAGCATTCCA
GGTATTAGAAGAATATCCTGATTCAGGTGAAAATATTGTTGATGCGCTGGCAGTGTTCCTGCGCCGGTTG
CATTCGATTCCTGTTTGTAATTGTCCTTTTAACAGCGATCGCGTATTTCGTTTCGCTCAGGCGCAATCAC
GAATGAATAACGGTTTGGTTGATGCGAGTGATTTTGATGACGAGCGTAATGGCTGGCCTGTTGAACAAGT
CTGGAAAGAAATGCATAAACTTTTGCCATTCTCACCGGATTCAGTCGTCACTCATGGTGATTTCTCACTT
GATAACCTTATTTTTGACGAGGGGAAATTAATAGGTTGTATTGATGTTGGACGAGTCGGAATCGCAGACC
GATACCAGGATCTTGCCATCCTATGGAACTGCCTCGGTGAGTTTTCTCCTTCATTACAGAAACGGCTTTT
TCAAAAATATGGTATTGATAATCCTGATATGAATAAATTGCAGTTTCATTTGATGCTCGATGAGTTTTTC
TAACTGTCAGACCAAGTTTACTCATATATACTTTAGATTGATTTAAAACTTCATTTTTAATTTAAAAGGA
TCTAGGTGAAGATCCTTTTTGATAATCTCATGACCAAAATCCCTTAACGTGAGTTTTCGTTCCACTGAGC
GTCAGACCCCGTAGAAAAGATCAAAGGATCTTCTTGAGATCCTTTTTTTCTGCGCGTAATCTGCTGCTTG
CAAACAAAAAAACCACCGCTACCAGCGGTGGTTTGTTTGCCGGATCAAGAGCTACCAACTCTTTTTCCGA
AGGTAACTGGCTTCAGCAGAGCGCAGATACCAAATACTGTTCTTCTAGTGTAGCCGTAGTTAGGCCACCA
CTTCAAGAACTCTGTAGCACCGCCTACATACCTCGCTCTGCTAATCCTGTTACCAGTGGCTGCTGCCAGT
GGCGATAAGTCGTGTCTTACCGGGTTGGACTCAAGACGATAGTTACCGGATAAGGCGCAGCGGTCGGGCT
GAACGGGGGGTTCGTGCACACAGCCCAGCTTGGAGCGAACGACCTACACCGAACT
Features (pLannotate 1.2.2; 14 found; start..end, strand, type, name):
    400..492     +  CDS            lacI (fragment): lac repressor; lacI; The lac repressor binds to the lac operator to inhibit transcription in E. coli. This inhibition can be relieved by adding lactose or isopropyl-β-D-thiogalactopyranoside (IPTG).
    505..526     +  protein_bind   CAP binding site: CAP binding activates transcription in the presence of cAMP. E. coli catabolite activator protein
    541..571     +  promoter       lac promoter: promoter for the E. coli lac operon
    579..595     +  protein_bind   lac operator: The lac repressor binds to the lac operator to inhibit transcription in E. coli. This inhibition can be relieved by adding lactose or isopropyl-β-D-thiogalactopyranoside (IPTG). lac repressor encoded by lacI
    755..876     -  polyA_signal   SV40 poly(A) signal: SV40 polyadenylation signal
    899..982     -  CDS            large T antigen (fragment): large T antigen from SV40 (simian virus 40)
   1000..1674    -  CDS            DsRed-Express: DsRed-Express is a basic (constitutively fluorescent) orange fluorescent protein published in 2002, derived from Discosoma sp.. It is reported to be a rapidly-maturing tetramer with low acid sensitivity.
   1696..1818    -  promoter       hsp70 promoter (fragment): Drosophila melanogaster hsp70Bb promoter
   2019..2176    +  CDS            lacZα (fragment): LacZα fragment of β-galactosidase; lacZ fragment
   2182..2281    -  misc_feature   bom (fragment): basis of mobility region from pBR322
   2383..2418    -  CDS            rop (fragment): Rop protein, which maintains plasmids at low copy number; rop
   2513..2617    +  promoter       AmpR promoter: bla
   2618..3433    +  CDS            KanR: aminoglycoside phosphotransferase; aph(3')-Ia; confers resistance to kanamycin in bacteria or G418 (Geneticin®) in eukaryotes
   3604..217     +  rep_origin     ori (across the origin): high-copy-number ColE1/pMB1/pBR322/pUC origin of replication
