[The description below was written by a language model from this plasmid's Addgene catalogue record and pLannotate feature annotations shown in this document.]
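Description:
pSEED is a small (about 4 kb) bacterial cloning plasmid built on a kanamycin-resistant pUC19 derivative. It serves as the entry template for building new SEED cassettes used in CRISPR-based knock-in work in Drosophila. It is maintained in E. coli at high copy number through a ColE1/pUC-type origin and selected with kanamycin via an aph(3')-Ia gene driven by the bla (AmpR) promoter. Remnants of the pUC19 lac region (CAP site, lac promoter and operator, lacZα fragment) flank the insert, and short lacI, bom and rop fragments are also annotated as backbone leftovers.

The payload is an "empty" SEED cassette of roughly 1.3 kb carrying a 3xP3-dsRed marker. The feature table shows its core: a DsRed-Express coding sequence on the reverse strand, preceded by a fragment of the Drosophila hsp70 promoter acting as the minimal promoter and followed by an SV40 small intron/polyadenylation region. The 3xP3 element named in the catalogue entry is not separately annotated; it is an artificial Pax6-responsive enhancer that, coupled to a basal promoter, gives eye-specific fluorescence commonly used to screen for transgenic flies.

According to the record, the plasmid permits BsaI-based Golden Gate assembly of new SEED cassettes, so user-chosen sequences such as tags can be placed around the marker. The BsaI sites and any other functional elements of the cassette are not annotated in the feature table. The associated publication title indicates that SEED cassettes are used for seamless knock-ins via CRISPR-triggered single-strand annealing, which implies that the dsRed screening marker is later removed from the targeted locus, although the record does not detail this mechanism.
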