Addgene plasmid #219658: pSEED
Purpose: Permits GoldenGate assembly of new SEED cassettes via Golden Gate assembly (BsaI)
Depositing lab: Markus Affolter. Depositing organization: University of Basel. Publication: Seamless knockins in Drosophila via CRISPR-triggered single-strand annealing. Aguilar G, Bauer M, Vigano MA, Schnider ST, Brugger L, Jimenez-Jimenez C, Guerrero I, Affolter M. Dev Cell. 2024 Oct 7;59(19):2672-2686.e5. doi: 10.1016/j.devcel.2024.06.004. Epub 2024 Jul 5. PubMed 38971155.
Backbone
  Vector backbone: pUC19-Kan
Growth in bacteria
  Bacterial resistance: Kanamycin, 50 μg/mL
  Growth temperature: 37°C
  Growth strain: DH5alpha
  Copy number: High Copy
Gene/Insert
  Gene/Insert name: Empty SEED Cassette (3xP3-dsRed)
  Insert size (bp): 1300
Terms and licenses: Academic/Nonprofit Terms; Industry Terms: Not Available to Industry
Depositor comments: Please visit https://doi.org/10.1101/2022.06.17.496589 for bioRxiv preprint.
How to cite: pSEED was a gift from Markus Affolter (Addgene plasmid # 219658 ; http://n2t.net/addgene:219658 ; RRID:Addgene_219658)
